>Addgene plasmid #204464 | pMZ103-rbs1-m2 | addgene full sequence | sequence record 405815 | Addgene NGS Result
ATGCACGAACCCCCCGTTCAGTCCGACCGCTGCGCCTTATCCGGTAACTATCGTCTTGAGTCCAACCCGG
AAAGACATGCAAAAGCACCACTGGCAGCAGCCACTGGTAATTGATTTAGAGGAGTTAGTCTTGAAGTCAT
GCGCCGGTTAAGGCTAAACTGAAAGGACAAGTTTTGGTGACTGCGCTCCTCCAAGCCAGTTACCTCGGTT
CAAAGAGTTGGTAGCTCAGAGAACCTTCGAAAAACCGCCCTGCAAGGCGGTTTTTTCGTTTTCAGAGCAA
GAGATTACGCGCAGACCAAAACGATCTCAAGAAGATCATCTTATTAAGGGGTCTGACGCTCAGTGGAACG
AAAAATCAATCTAAAGTATATATGAGTAAACTTGGTCTGACAGTTACCTTAGAAAAACTCATCGAGCATC
AAATGAAACTGCAATTTATTCATATCAGGATTATCAATACCATATTTTTGAAAAAGCCGTTTCTGTAATG
AAGGAGAAAACTCACCGAGGCAGTTCCATAGGATGGCAAGATCCTGGTATCGGTCTGCGATTCCGACTCG
TCCAACATCAATACAACCTATTAATTTCCCCTCGTCAAAAATAAGGTTATCAAGTGAGAAATCACCATGA
GTGACGACTGAATCCGGTGAGAATGGCAAAAGCTTATGCATTTCTTTCCAGACTTGTTCAACAGGCCAGC
CATTACGCTCGTCATCAAAATCACTCGCATCAACCAAACCGTTATTCATTCGTGATTGCGCCTGAGCGAG
ACGAAATACGCGATCGCTGTTAAAAGGACAATTACAAACAGGAATCGAATGCAACCGGCGCAGGAACACT
GCCAGCGCATCAACAATATTTTCACCTGAATCAGGATATTCTTCTAATACCTGGAATGCTGTTTTCCCGG
GGATCGCAGTGGTGAGTAACCATGCATCATCAGGAGTACGGATAAAATGCTTGATGGTCGGAAGAGGCAT
AAATTCCGTCAGCCAGTTTAGTCTGACCATCTCATCTGTAACATCATTGGCAACGCTACCTTTGCCATGT
TTCAGAAACAACTCTGGCGCATCGGGCTTCCCATACAATCGATAGATTGTCGCACCTGATTGCCCGACAT
TATCGCGAGCCCATTTATACCCATATAAATCAGCATCCATGTTGGAATTTAATCGCGGCCTGGAGCAAGA
CGTTTCCCGTTGAATATGGCTCATAACACCCCTTGTATTACTGTTTATGTAAGCAGACAGTTTTATTGTT
CATGATGATATATTTTTATCTTGTGCAATGTACATCAGAGATTTTGAGACACAACCAATTATTGAAGGCC
TCCCTAACGGGGGGCCTTTTTTTGTTTCTGGACTCCCGCTTTTCGAGCCTAGCAAGGGTCCGGGTTCACC
GAAATCTATCTCATTTGCTAGTTATAAAATTATGAAATTTGCGTAAATTCTTCACTGAAGCTGTCACCGG
ATGTGCTTTCCGGTCTGATGAGTCCGTGAGGACGAAACAGCCTCTACAAATAATTTTGTTTAATACTAGA
GAAAGAGGGGAAATACTAGATGGTGAGCAAGGGCGAGGAGCTGTTCACCGGGGTGGTGCCCATCCTGGTC
GAGCTGGACGGCGACGTAAACGGCCACAAGTTCAGCGTGTCCGGCGAGGGCGAGGGCGATGCCACCTACG
GCAAGCTGACCCTGAAGTTCATCTGCACCACAGGCAAGCTGCCCGTGCCCTGGCCCACCCTCGTGACCAC
CTTCGGCTACGGCCTGCAATGCTTCGCCCGCTACCCCGACCACATGAAGCTGCACGACTTCTTCAAGTCC
GCCATGCCCGAAGGCTACGTCCAGGAGCGCACCATCTTCTTCAAGGACGACGGCAACTACAAGACCCGCG
CCGAGGTGAAGTTCGAGGGCGACACCCTGGTGAACCGCATCGAGCTGAAGGGCATCGACTTCAAGGAGGA
CGGCAACATCCTGGGGCACAAGCTGGAGTACAACTACAACAGCCACAACGTCTATATCATGGCCGACAAG
CAGAAGAACGGCATCAAGGTGAACTTCAAGATCCGCCACAACATCGAGGACGGCAGCGTGCAGCTCGCCG
ACCACTACCAGCAGAACACCCCAATCGGCGACGGCCCCGTGCTGCTGCCCGACAACCACTACCTTAGCTA
CCAGTCCGCCCTGAGCAAAGACCCCAACGAGAAGCGCGATCACATGGTCCTGCTGGAGTTCGTGACCGCC
GCCGGGATCACTCTCGGCATGGACGAGCTGTACAAGTAACTCGGTACCAAATTCCAGAAAAGAGGCCTCC
CGAAAGGGGGGCCTTTTTTCGTTTTGGTCCAATGGTCACCATATATCAAGTTTACGGCTAGCTCAGTCCT
AGGTACTATGCTAGCTACTAGAGAAAGAGGAGAAATACTAGATGGCTGAAGCGCAAAATGATCCCCTGCT
GCCGGGATACTCGTTTAATGCCCATCTGGTGGCGGGTTTAACGCCGATTGAGGCCAACGGTTATCTCGAT
TTTTTTATCGACCGACCGCTGGGAATGAAAGGTTATATTCTCAATCTCACCATTCGCGGTCAGGGGGTGG
TGAAAAATCAGGGACGAGAATTTGTTTGCCGACCGGGTGATATTTTGCTGTTCCCGCCAGGAGAGATTCA
TCACTACGGTCGTCATCCGGAGGCTCGCGAATGGTATCACCAGTGGGTTTACTTTCGTCCGCGCGCCTAC
TGGCATGAATGGCTTAACTGGCCGTCAATATTTGCCAATACGGGGTTCTTTCGCCCGGATGAAGCGCACC
AGCCGCATTTCAGCGACCTGTTTGGGCAAATCATTAACGCCGGGCAAGGGGAAGGGCGCTATTCGGAGCT
GCTGGCGATAAATCTGCTTGAGCAATTGTTACTGCGGCGCATGGAAGCGATTAACGAGTCGCTCCATCCA
CCGATGGATAATCGGGTACGCGAGGCTTGTCAGTACATCAGCGATCACCTGGCAGACAGCAATTTTGATA
TCGCCAGCGTCGCACAGCATGTTTGCTTGTCGCCGTCGCGTCTGTCACATCTTTTCCGCCAGCAGTTAGG
GATTAGCGTCTTAAGCTGGCGCGAGGACCAACGTATCAGCCAGGCGAAGCTGCTTTTGAGCACCACCCGG
ATGCCTATCGCCACCGTCGGTCGCAATGTTGGTTTTGACGATCAACTCTATTTCTCGCGGGTATTTAAAA
AATGCACCGGGGCCAGCCCGAGCGAGTTCCGTGCCGGTTAATAACCAATTATTGAAGGCCGCTAACGCGG
CCTTTTTTTGTTTCTGATCTCCCAATGGCGGCGCGCCATCGAATGGCGCAAAACCTTTCGCGGTATGGCA
TGATAGCGCCCGGAAGAGAGTCAATTCAGGGTGGTGAATATGAAACCAGTAACGTTATACGATGTCGCAG
AGTATGCCGGTGTCTCTTATCAGACCGTTTCCCGCGTGGTGAACCAGGCCAGCCACGTTTCTGCGAAAAC
GCGGGAAAAAGTGGAAGCGGCGATGGCGGAGCTGAATTACATTCCCAACCGCGTGGCACAACAACTGGCG
GGCAAACAGTCGTTGCTGATTGGCGTTGCCACCTCCAGTCTGGCCCTGCACGCGCCGTCGCAAATTGTCG
CGGCGATTAAATCTCGCGCCGATCAACTGGGTGCCAGCGTGGTGGTGTCGATGGTAGAACGAAGCGGCGT
CGAAGCCTGTAAAGCGGCGGTGCACAATCTTCTCGCGCAACGCGTCAGTGGGCTGATCATTAACTATCCG
CTGGATGACCAGGATGCCATTGCTGTGGAAGCTGCCTGCACTAATGTTCCGGCGTTATTTCTTGATGTCT
CTGACCAGACACCCATCAACAGTATTATTTTCTCCCATGAGGACGGTACGCGACTGGGCGTGGAGCATCT
GGTCGCATTGGGTCACCAGCAAATCGCGCTGTTAGCGGGCCCATTAAGTTCTGTCTCGGCGCGTCTGCGT
CTGGCTGGCTGGCATAAATATCTCACTCGCAATCAAATTCAGCCGATAGCGGAACGGGAAGGCGACTGGA
GTGCCATGTCCGGTTTTCAACAAACCATGCAAATGCTGAATGAGGGCATCGTTCCCACTGCGATGCTGGT
TGCCAACGATCAGATGGCGCTGGGCGCAATGCGCGCCATTACCGAGTCCGGGCTGCGCGTTGGTGCGGAT
ATCTCGGTAGTGGGATACGACGATACCGAAGATAGCTCATGTTATATCCCGCCGTTAACCACCATCAAAC
AGGATTTTCGCCTGCTGGGGCAAACCAGCGTGGACCGCTTGCTGCAACTCTCTCAGGGCCAGGCGGTGAA
GGGCAATCAGCTGTTGCCAGTCTCACTGGTGAAAAGAAAAACCACCCTGGCGCCCAATACGCAAACCGCC
TCTCCCCGCGCGTTGGCCGATTCATTAATGCAGCTGGCACGACAGGTTTCCCGACTGGAAAGCGGGCAGT
GACAATCCAGGAGGAAAAAAATGTCCAGATTAGATAAAAGTAAAGTGATTAACAGCGCATTAGAGCTGCT
TAATGAGGTCGGAATCGAAGGTTTAACAACCCGTAAACTCGCCCAGAAGCTAGGTGTAGAGCAGCCTACA
TTGTATTGGCATGTAAAAAATAAGCGGGCTTTGCTCGACGCCTTAGCCATTGAGATGTTAGATAGGCACC
ATACTCACTTTTGCCCTTTAGAAGGGGAAAGCTGGCAAGATTTTTTACGTAATAACGCTAAAAGTTTTAG
ATGTGCTTTACTAAGTCATCGCGATGGAGCAAAAGTACATTTAGGTACACGGCCTACAGAAAAACAGTAT
GAAACTCTCGAAAATCAATTAGCCTTTTTATGCCAACAAGGTTTTTCACTAGAGAATGCATTATATGCAC
TCAGCGCTGTGGGGCATTTTACTTTAGGTTGCGTATTGGAAGATCAAGAGCATCAAGTCGCTAAAGAAGA
AAGGGAAACACCTACTACTGATAGTATGCCGCCATTATTACGACAAGCTATCGAATTATTTGATCACCAA
GGTGCAGAGCCAGCCTTCTTATTCGGCCTTGAATTGATCATATGCGGATTAGAAAAACAACTTAAATGTG
AAAGTGGGTCCTAATCTAATTTAACAAAAGGTTTTCCAATTTATGGCCTTGGTTGACGGTTTTCTTGAGC
TGGAACGCTCAAGTGGAAAATTGGAGTGGAGCGCCATCCTGCAGAAGATGGCGAGCGACCTTGGATTCTC
GAAGATCCTGTTCGGCCTGTTGCCTAAGGACAGCCAGGACTACGAGAACGCCTTCATCGTCGGCAACTAC
CCGGCCGCCTGGCGCGAGCATTACGACCGGGCTGGCTACGCGCGGGTCGACCCGACGGTCAGTCACTGTA
CCCAGAGCGTACTGCCGATTTTCTGGGAACCGTCCATCTACCAGACGCGAAAGCAGCACGAGTTCTTCGA
GGAAGCCTCGGCCGCCGGCCTGGTGTATGGGCTGACCATGCCGCTGCATGGTGCTCGCGGCGAACTCGGC
GCGTGCAGCCTCAGCGTGGAAGCGGAAAACCGGGCCGAGGCCAACCGTTTCATGGAGTCGGTCCTGCCGA
CCCTGTGGATGCTCAAGGACTACGCACTGCAGAGCGGTGCCGGACTGGCCTTCGAACATCCGGTCAGCAA
ACCGGTGGTTCTGACCAGCCGGGAGAAGGAAGTGTTGCAGTGGTGCGCCATCGGCAAGACCAGTTGGGAG
ATATCGGTTATCTGCAACTGCTCGGAAGCCAATGTGAACTTCCATATGGGAAATATTCGGCGGAAGTTCG
GTGTGACCTCCCGCCGCGTAGCGGCCATTATGGCCGTTAATTTGGGTCTTATTACTCTCTGACCATAATT
GGTAACGAATCAGACAATTGACGGCTCGAGGGAGTAGCATAGGGTTTGCAGAATCCCTGCTTCGTCCATT
TGACAGGCACATTATGCATCGATGATAAGCTGTCAAACATGAGCAGATCCTCTACGCCGGACGCATCGTG
GCCGGCATCACCGGCGCCACAGGTGCGGTTGCTGGCGCCTATATCGCCGACATCACCGATGGGGAAGATC
GGGCTCGCCACTTCGGGCTCATGAGCAAATATTTTATCTGAGGTGCTTCCTCGCTCACTGACTCGCTGCA
CGAGGCAGACCTCAGCGCTAGCGGAGTGTATACTGGCTTACTATGTTGGCACTGATGAGGGTGTCAGTGA
AGTGCTTCATGTGGCAGGAGAAAAAAGGCTGCACCGGTGCGTCAGCAGAATATGTGATACAGGATATATT
CCGCTTCCTCGCTCACTGACTCGCTACGCTCGGTCGTTCGACTGCGGCGAGCGGAAATGGCTTACGAACG
GGGCGGAGATTTCCCGGAAGATGCCAGGAAGATACTTAACAGGGAAGTGAGAGGGCCGCGGCAAAGCCGT
TTTTCCATAGGCTCCGCCCCCCTGACAAGCATCACGAAATCTGACGCTCAAATCAGTGGTGGCGAAACCC
GACAGGACTATAAAGATACCAGGCGTTTCCCCCTGGCGGCTCCCTCGTGCGCTCTCCTGTTCCTGCCTTT
CGGTTTACCGGTGTCATTCCGCTGTTATGGCCGCGTTTGTCTCATTCCACGCCTGACACTCAGTTCCGGG
TAGGCAGTTCGCTCCAAGCTGGACTGT
Features (pLannotate 1.2.2; 15 found; start..end, strand, type, name):
    399..1214    -  CDS            KanR: aminoglycoside phosphotransferase; aph(3')-Ia; confers resistance to kanamycin in bacteria or G418 (Geneticin®) in eukaryotes
   1461..1510    +  misc_RNA       sTRSV HHRz: hammerhead ribozyme from the tobacco ringspot virus satellite RNA (Khvorova et al., 2003)
   1560..2279    +  CDS            EYFP: enhanced YFP mammalian codon-optimized
   2367..2385    +  promoter       J23119(SpeI) promoter (fragment): bacterial promoter (Registry of Standard Biological Parts BBa J23119) modified to end with an SpeI site
   2422..3259    +  CDS            araC (fragment): L-arabinose regulatory protein; araC
   3326..3399    +  promoter       lacI promoter (fragment): lacI
   3400..4479    +  CDS            lacI: LACI_ECOLI - Experimental evidence at protein level: Swiss-Prot protein existence level 1. Repressor of the lactose operon. Binds allolactose as an inducer. From Escherichia coli (strain K12).
   4501..5121    +  CDS            tetR: TETR2_ECOLX - Experimental evidence at protein level: Swiss-Prot protein existence level 1. TetR is the repressor of the tetracycline resistance element; its N-terminal region forms a helix-turn-helix structure and binds DNA. Binding of tetracycline to TetR reduces the repressor affinity for the tetracycline resistance gene (tetA) promoter operator sites. From Escherichia coli.
   5153..5869    +  CDS            lasR: LASR_PSEAE - Experimental evidence at protein level: Swiss-Prot protein existence level 1. Transcriptional activator of elastase structural gene (LasB). Binds to the PAI autoinducer. From Pseudomonas aeruginosa (strain ATCC 15692 / DSM 22644 / CIP 104116 / JCM 14847 / LMG 12228 / 1C / PRS 101 / PAO1).
   5968..5986    -  promoter       tet promoter (fragment): E. coli promoter for tetracycline efflux protein gene
   5996..6116    +  CDS            TcR (fragment): tetracycline efflux protein; tet; confers resistance to tetracycline
   6135..6157    -  rep_origin     RSF ori (fragment): Plasmids containing the RSF 1030 origin of replication can be propagated in E. coli cells that contain additional plasmids with compatible origins.
   6174..6200    +  misc_feature   bom (fragment): basis of mobility region from pBR322
   6299..6354    -  rep_origin     RSF ori (fragment): Plasmids containing the RSF 1030 origin of replication can be propagated in E. coli cells that contain additional plasmids with compatible origins.
   6442..310     -  rep_origin     p15A ori (across the origin): Plasmids containing the medium-copy-number p15A origin of replication can be propagated in E. coli cells that contain a second plasmid with the ColE1 origin.
