[The description below was written by a language model from this plasmid's Addgene catalogue record and pLannotate feature annotations shown in this document.]
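Description:
pMZ103-rbs1-m2 is a bacterial synthetic-biology plasmid built on the pAN871 backbone that functions as a whole-cell biosensor for the Pseudomonas aeruginosa quorum-sensing signal 3OC12-HSL. It is maintained in E. coli under kanamycin selection (an aph(3')-Ia KanR gene) and replicates from a p15A origin. The catalogue lists it as low copy, and p15A is compatible with ColE1-type plasmids. The sequenced record is about 6.7 kb. The short tet promoter, TcR, bom and RSF ori hits near the origin are annotated only as fragments and are probably backbone remnants or partial sequence matches rather than functional parts.

The sensor has two modules. The regulator module carries lasR, encoding the LasR transcriptional activator with an L128C substitution that the depositors report improves specificity for 3OC12-HSL. It was inserted by BsaI-based cloning immediately after tetR, so it is expressed as the last gene of an operon rather than from its own promoter. In the feature table this operon appears as a lacI promoter fragment followed by lacI, tetR and lasR. An araC fragment behind a J23119-type constitutive promoter fragment lies upstream, reflecting the multi-regulator design of the parent vector.

The output module is eYFP under the LasR-responsive PLas promoter, which pLannotate did not annotate. It is preceded by an sTRSV hammerhead ribozyme, which typically acts as an insulator by cleaving the 5′ leader so that reporter translation is independent of promoter context. When 3OC12-HSL binds LasR, the activated regulator drives PLas and produces yellow fluorescence. The "rbs1" in the name suggests a particular ribosome binding site variant, but the record does not define it. The plasmid comes from work mapping the LasR sequence–function landscape to reduce crosstalk with non-cognate signals.
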