Addgene plasmid #204464: pMZ103-rbs1-m2
Purpose: This is a biosensor with improved specificity to 3OC12-HSL, containing LasR L128C mutation.
Depositing lab: Lauren Andrews. Depositing organization: University of Massachusetts, Amherst. Publication: Identifying LasR Quorum Sensors with Improved Signal Specificity by Mapping the Sequence-Function Landscape. Zeng M, Sarker B, Rondthaler SN, Vu V, Andrews LB. ACS Synth Biol. 2024 Feb 16;13(2):568-589. doi: 10.1021/acssynbio.3c00543. Epub 2024 Jan 11. PubMed 38206199.
Backbone
  Vector backbone: pAN871
  Backbone size w/o insert (bp): 5455
  Modifications to backbone: Insert lasR gene after tetR gene
  Vector type: Synthetic Biology
Growth in bacteria
  Bacterial resistance: Kanamycin, 50 μg/mL
  Growth temperature: 37°C
  Growth strain: DH5alpha
  Copy number: Low Copy
Gene/Insert 1
  Gene/Insert name: quorum sensing regulator LasR
  Insert size (bp): 720
  Mutation: LasR L128C mutation
  Entrez Gene: lasR (a.k.a. PA1430)
  Promoter: In an operon
  Cloning method: Restriction Enzyme; 5′ cloning site BsaI (destroyed during cloning); 3′ cloning site BsaI (destroyed during cloning)
  Sequencing primers: 5′ CAGAGCCAGCCTTCTTATTCG; 3′ CCTGTCAAATGGACGAAGCAG
Gene/Insert 2
  Gene/Insert name: eYFP
  Insert size (bp): 720
  Promoter: PLas
  Cloning method: Restriction Enzyme; 5′ cloning site BbsI (destroyed during cloning); 3′ cloning site BbsI (destroyed during cloning)
  Sequencing primers: 5′ TGGCTCATAACACCCCTTG
Terms and licenses: Academic/Nonprofit Terms; Industry Terms: Not Available to Industry
How to cite: pMZ103-rbs1-m2 was a gift from Lauren Andrews (Addgene plasmid # 204464 ; http://n2t.net/addgene:204464 ; RRID:Addgene_204464)
